>Addgene plasmid #76438 | PDK4 gRNA (BRDN0001148073) | addgene full sequence | sequence record 185838 | Addgene Assembled Sequence
CCCGGGTGCAAAGATGGATAAAGTTTTAAACAGAGAGGAATCTTTGCAGCTAATGGACCTTCTAGGTCTT
GAAAGGAGTGGGAATTGGCTCCGGTGCCCGTCAGTGGGCAGAGCGCACATCGCCCACAGTCCCCGAGAAG
TTGGGGGGAGGGGTCGGCAATTGATCCGGTGCCTAGAGAAGGTGGCGCGGGGTAAACTGGGAAAGTGATG
TCGTGTACTGGCTCCGCCTTTTTCCCGAGGGTGGGGGAGAACCGTATATAAGTGCAGTAGTCGCCGTGAA
CGTTCTTTTTCGCAACGGGTTTGCCGCCAGAACACAGGTAAGTGCCGTGTGTGGTTCCCGCGGGCCTGGC
CTCTTTACGGGTTATGGCCCTTGCGTGCCTTGAATTACTTCCACCTGGCTGCAGTACGTGATTCTTGATC
CCGAGCTTCGGGTTGGAAGTGGGTGGGAGAGTTCGAGGCCTTGCGCTTAAGGAGCCCCTTCGCCTCGTGC
TTGAGTTGAGGCCTGGCCTGGGCGCTGGGGCCGCCGCGTGCGAATCTGGTGGCACCTTCGCGCCTGTCTC
GCTGCTTTCGATAAGTCTCTAGCCATTTAAAATTTTTGATGACCTGCTGCGACGCTTTTTTTCTGGCAAG
ATAGTCTTGTAAATGCGGGCCAAGATCTGCACACTGGTATTTCGGTTTTTGGGGCCGCGGGCGGCGACGG
GGCCCGTGCGTCCCAGCGCACATGTTCGGCGAGGCGGGGCCTGCGAGCGCGGCCACCGAGAATCGGACGG
GGGTAGTCTCAAGCTGGCCGGCCTGCTCTGGTGCCTGGCCTCGCGCCGCCGTGTATCGCCCCGCCCTGGG
CGGCAAGGCTGGCCCGGTCGGCACCAGTTGCGTGAGCGGAAAGATGGCCGCTTCCCGGCCCTGCTGCAGG
GAGCTCAAAATGGAGGACGCGGCGCTCGGGAGAGCGGGCGGGTGAGTCACCCACACAAAGGAAAAGGGCC
TTTCCGTCCTCAGCCGTCGCTTCATGTGACTCCACGGAGTACCGGGCGCCGTCCAGGCACCTCGATTAGT
TCTCGAGCTTTTGGAGTACGTCGTCTTTAGGTTGGGGGGAGGGGTTTTATGCGATGGAGTTTCCCCACAC
TGAGTGGGTGGAGACTGAAGTTAGGCCAGCTTGGCACTTGATGTAATTCTCCTTGGAATTTGCCCTTTTT
GAGTTTGGATCTTGGTTCATTCTCAAGCCTCAGACAGTGGTTCAAAGTTTTTTTCTTCCATTTCAGGTGT
CGTGACGTACGGCCACCATGACCGAGTACAAGCCCACGGTGCGCCTCGCCACCCGCGACGACGTCCCCAG
GGCCGTACGCACCCTCGCCGCCGCGTTCGCCGACTACCCCGCCACGCGCCACACCGTCGATCCGGACCGC
CACATCGAGCGGGTCACCGAGCTGCAAGAACTCTTCCTCACGCGCGTCGGGCTCGACATCGGCAAGGTGT
GGGTCGCGGACGACGGCGCCGCCGTGGCGGTCTGGACCACGCCGGAGAGCGTCGAAGCGGGGGCGGTGTT
CGCCGAGATCGGCCCGCGCATGGCCGAGTTGAGCGGTTCCCGGCTGGCCGCGCAGCAACAGATGGAAGGC
CTCCTGGCGCCGCACCGGCCCAAGGAGCCCGCGTGGTTCCTGGCCACCGTCGGAGTCTCGCCCGACCACC
AGGGCAAGGGTCTGGGCAGCGCCGTCGTGCTCCCCGGAGTGGAGGCGGCCGAGCGCGCCGGGGTGCCCGC
CTTCCTGGAGACCTCCGCGCCCCGCAACCTCCCCTTCTACGAGCGGCTCGGCTTCACCGTCACCGCCGAC
GTCGAGGTGCCCGAAGGACCGCGCACCTGGTGCATGACCCGCAAGCCCGGTGCCTGAACGCGTTAAGTCG
ACAATCAACCTCTGGATTACAAAATTTGTGAAAGATTGACTGGTATTCTTAACTATGTTGCTCCTTTTAC
GCTATGTGGATACGCTGCTTTAATGCCTTTGTATCATGCTATTGCTTCCCGTATGGCTTTCATTTTCTCC
TCCTTGTATAAATCCTGGTTGCTGTCTCTTTATGAGGAGTTGTGGCCCGTTGTCAGGCAACGTGGCGTGG
TGTGCACTGTGTTTGCTGACGCAACCCCCACTGGTTGGGGCATTGCCACCACCTGTCAGCTCCTTTCCGG
GACTTTCGCTTTCCCCCTCCCTATTGCCACGGCGGAACTCATCGCCGCCTGCCTTGCCCGCTGCTGGACA
GGGGCTCGGCTGTTGGGCACTGACAATTCCGTGGTGTTGTCGGGGAAATCATCGTCCTTTCCTTGGCTGC
TCGCCTGTGTTGCCACCTGGATTCTGCGCGGGACGTCCTTCTGCTACGTCCCTTCGGCCCTCAATCCAGC
GGACCTTCCTTCCCGCGGCCTGCTGCCGGCTCTGCGGCCTCTTCCGCGTCTTCGCCTTCGCCCTCAGACG
AGTCGGATCTCCCTTTGGGCCGCCTCCCCGCGTCGACTTTAAGACCAATGACTTACAAGGCAGCTGTAGA
TCTTAGCCACTTTTTAAAAGAAAAGGGGGGACTGGAAGGGCTAATTCACTCCCAACGAAGACAAGATCTG
CTTTTTGCTTGTACTGGGTCTCTCTGGTTAGACCAGATCTGAGCCTGGGAGCTCTCTGGCTAACTAGGGA
ACCCACTGCTTAAGCCTCAATAAAGCTTGCCTTGAGTGCTTCAAGTAGTGTGTGCCCGTCTGTTGTGTGA
CTCTGGTAACTAGAGATCCCTCAGACCCTTTTAGTCAGTGTGGAAAATCTCTAGCAGTACGTATAGTAGT
TCATGTCATCTTATTATTCAGTATTTATAACTTGCAAAGAAATGAATATCAGAGAGTGAGAGGAACTTGT
TTATTGCAGCTTATAATGGTTACAAATAAAGCAATAGCATCACAAATTTCACAAATAAAGCATTTTTTTC
ACTGCATTCTAGTTGTGGTTTGTCCAAACTCATCAATGTATCTTATCATGTCTGGCTCTAGCTATCCCGC
CCCTAACTCCGCCCATCCCGCCCCTAACTCCGCCCAGTTCCGCCCATTCTCCGCCCCATGGCTGACTAAT
TTTTTTTATTTATGCAGAGGCCGAGGCCGCCTCGGCCTCTGAGCTATTCCAGAAGTAGTGAGGAGGCTTT
TTTGGAGGCCTAGGGACGTACCCAATTCGCCCTATAGTGAGTCGTATTACGCGCGCTCACTGGCCGTCGT
TTTACAACGTCGTGACTGGGAAAACCCTGGCGTTACCCAACTTAATCGCCTTGCAGCACATCCCCCTTTC
GCCAGCTGGCGTAATAGCGAAGAGGCCCGCACCGATCGCCCTTCCCAACAGTTGCGCAGCCTGAATGGCG
AATGGG
[124 nt withheld, positions 3367-3490]
C
[91 nt withheld, positions 3492-3582]
A
[49 nt withheld, positions 3584-3632]
CCTTTGACGTTGGAGTCCACGTTCTTT
[37 nt withheld, positions 3660-3696]
ACCCTATCTCGGTCTATTCTTTTGATTTATAAGGGATTTTGCCGATTTCGGCCTATTGGTTAAAAAATGA
GCTGATTTAACAAAAATTTAACGCGAATTTTAACAAAATATTAACGCTTACAATTTAGGTGGCACTTTTC
GGGGAAATGTGCGCGGAACCCCTATTTGTTTATTTTTCTAAATACATTCAAATATGTATCCGCTCATGAG
ACAATAACCCTGATAAATGCTTCAATAATATTGAAAAAGGAAGAGTATGAGTATTCAACATTTCCGTGTC
GCCCTTATTCCCTTTTTTGCGGCATTTTGCCTTCCTGTTTTTGCTCACCCAGAAACGCTGGTGAAAGTAA
AAGATGCTGAAGATCAGTTGGGTGCACGAGTGGGTTACATCGAACTGGATCTCAACAGCGGTAAGATCCT
TGAGAGTTTTCGCCCCGAAGAACGTTTTCCAATGATGAGCACTTTTAAAGTTCTGCTATGTGGCGCGGTA
TTATCCCGTATTGACGCCGGGCAAGAGCAACTCGGTCGCCGCATACACTATTCTCAGAATGACTTGGTTG
AGTACTCACCAGTCACAGAAAAGCATCTTACGGATGGCATGACAGTAAGAGAATTATGCAGTGCTGCCAT
AACCATGAGTGATAACACTGCGGCCAACTTACTTCTGACAACGATCGGAGGACCGAAGGAGCTAACCGCT
TTTTTGCACAACATGGGGGATCATGTAACTCGCCTTGATCGTTGGGAACCGGAGCTGAATGAAGCCATAC
CAAACGACGAGCGTGACACCACGATGCCTGTAGCAATGGCAACAACGTTGCGCAAACTATTAACTGGCGA
ACTACTTACTCTAGCTTCCCGGCAACAATTAATAGACTGGATGGAGGCGGATAAAGTTGCAGGACCACTT
CTGCGCTCGGCCCTTCCGGCTGGCTGGTTTATTGCTGATAAATCTGGAGCCGGTGAGCGTGGGTCTCGCG
GTATCATTGCAGCACTGGGGCCAGATGGTAAGCCCTCCCGTATCGTAGTTATCTACACGACGGGGAGTCA
GGCAACTATGGATGAACGAAATAGACAGATCGCTGAGATAGGTGCCTCACTGATTAAGCATTGGTAACTG
TCAGACCAAGTTTACTCATATATACTTTAGATTGATTTAAAACTTCATTTTTAATTTAAAAGGATCTAGG
TGAAGATCCTTTTTGATAATCTCATGACCAAAATCCCTTAACGTGAGTTTTCGTTCCACTGAGCGTCAGA
CCCCGTAGAAAAGATCAAAGGATCTTCTTGAGATCCTTTTTTTCTGCGCGTAATCTGCTGCTTGCAAACA
AAAAAACCACCGCTACCAGCGGTGGTTTGTTTGCCGGATCAAGAGCTACCAACTCTTTTTCCGAAGGTAA
CTGGCTTCAGCAGAGCGCAGATACCAAATACTGTTCTTCTAGTGTAGCCGTAGTTAGGCCACCACTTCAA
GAACTCTGTAGCACCGCCTACATACCTCGCTCTGCTAATCCTGTTACCAGTGGCTGCTGCCAGTGGCGAT
AAGTCGTGTCTTACCGGGTTGGACTCAAGACGATAGTTACCGGATAAGGCGCAGCGGTCGGGCTGAACGG
GGGGTTCGTGCACACAGCCCAGCTTGGAGCGAACGACCTACACCGAACTGAGATACCTACAGCGTGAGCT
ATGAGAAAGCGCCACGCTTCCCGAAGGGAGAAAGGCGGACAGGTATCCGGTAAGCGGCAGGGTCGGAACA
GGAGAGCGCACGAGGGAGCTTCCAGGGGGAAACGCCTGGTATCTTTATAGTCCTGTCGGGTTTCGCCACC
TCTGACTTGAGCGTCGATTTTTGTGATGCTCGTCAGGGGGGCGGAGCCTATGGAAAAACGCCAGCAACGC
GGCCTTTTTACGGTTCCTGGCCTTTTGCTGGCCTTTTGCTCACATGTTCTTTCCTGCGTTATCCCCTGAT
TCTGTGGATAACCGTATTACCGCCTTTGAGTGAGCTGATACCGCTCGCCGCAGCCGAACGACCGAGCGCA
GCGAGTCAGTGAGCGAGGAAGCGGAAGAGCGCCCAATACGCAAACCGCCTCTCCCCGCGCGTTGGCCGAT
TCATTAATGCAGCTGGCACGACAGGTTTCCCGACTGGAAAGCGGGCAGTGAGCGCAACGCAATTAATGTG
AGTTAGCTCACTCATTAGGCACCCCAGGCTTTACACTTTATGCTTCCGGCTCGTATGTTGTGTGGAATTG
TGAGCGGATAACAATTTCACACAGGAAACAGCTATGACCATGATTACGCCAAGCGCGCAATTAACCCTCA
CTAAAGGGAACAAAAGCTGGAGCTGCAAGCTTAATGTAGTCTTATGCAATACTCTTGTAGTCTTGCAACA
TGGTAACGATGAGTTAGCAACATGCCTTACAAGGAGAGAAAAAGCACCGTGCATGCCGATTGGTGGAAGT
AAGGTGGTACGATCGTGCCTTATTAGGAAGGCAACAGACGGGTCTGACATGGATTGGACGAACCACTGAA
TTGCCGCATTGCAGAGATATTGTATTTAAGTGCCTAGCTCGATACATAAACGGGTCTCTCTGGTTAGACC
AGATCTGAGCCTGGGAGCTCTCTGGCTAACTAGGGAACCCACTGCTTAAGCCTCAATAAAGCTTGCCTTG
AGTGCTTCAAGTAGTGTGTGCCCGTCTGTTGTGTGACTCTGGTAACTAGAGATCCCTCAGACCCTTTTAG
TCAGTGTGGAAAATCTCTAGCAGTGGCGCCCGAACAGGGACTTGAAAGCGAAAGGGAAACCAGAGGAGCT
CTCTCGACGCAGGACTCGGCTTGCTGAAGCGCGCACGGCAAGAGGCGAGGGGCGGCGACTGGTGAGTACG
CCAAAAATTTTGACTAGCGGAGGCTAGAAGGAGAGAGATGGGTGCGAGAGCGTCAGTATTAAGCGGGGGA
GAATTAGATCGCGATGGGAAAAAATTCGGTTAAGGCCAGGGGGAAAGAAAAAATATAAATTAAAACATAT
AGTATGGGCAAGCAGGGAGCTAGAACGATTCGCAGTTAATCCTGGCCTGTTAGAAACATCAGAAGGCTGT
AGACAAATACTGGGACAGCTACAACCATCCCTTCAGACAGGATCAGAAGAACTTAGATCATTATATAATA
CAGTAGCAACCCTCTATTGTGTGCATCAAAGGATAGAGATAAAAGACACCAAGGAAGCTTTAGACAAGAT
AGAGGAAGAGCAAAACAAAAGTAAGACCACCGCACAGCAAGCGGCCGCTGATCTTCAGACCTGGAGGAGG
AGATATGAGGGACAATTGGAGAAGTGAATTATATAAATATAAAGTAGTAAAAATTGAACCATTAGGAGTA
GCACCCACCAAGGCAAAGAGAAGAGTGGTGCAGAGAGAAAAAAGAGCAGTGGGAATAGGAGCTTTGTTCC
TTGGGTTCTTGGGAGCAGCAGGAAGCACTATGGGCGCAGCGTCAATGACGCTGACGGTACAGGCCAGACA
ATTATTGTCTGGTATAGTGCAGCAGCAGAACAATTTGCTGAGGGCTATTGAGGCGCAACAGCATCTGTTG
CAACTCACAGTCTGGGGCATCAAGCAGCTCCAGGCAAGAATCCTGGCTGTGGAAAGATACCTAAAGGATC
AACAGCTCCTGGGGATTTGGGGTTGCTCTGGAAAACTCATTTGCACCACTGCTGTGCCTTGGAATGCTAG
TTGGAGTAATAAATCTCTGGAACAGATTTGGAATCACACGACCTGGATGGAGTGGGACAGAGAAATTAAC
AATTACACAAGCTTAATACACTCCTTAATTGAAGAATCGCAAAACCAGCAAGAAAAGAATGAACAAGAAT
TATTGGAATTAGATAAATGGGCAAGTTTGTGGAATTGGTTTAACATAACAAATTGGCTGTGGTATATAAA
ATTATTCATAATGATAGTAGGAGGCTTGGTAGGTTTAAGAATAGTTTTTGCTGTACTTTCTATAGTGAAT
AGAGTTAGGCAGGGATATTCACCATTATCGTTTCAGACCCACCTCCCAACCCCGAGGGGACCCAGAGAGG
GCCTATTTCCCATGATTCCTTCATATTTGCATATACGATACAAGGCTGTTAGAGAGATAATTAGAATTAA
TTTGACTGTAAACACAAAGATATTAGTACAAAATACGTGACGTAGAAAGTAATAATTTCTTGGGTAGTTT
GCAGTTTTAAAATTATGTTTTAAAATGGACTATCATATGCTTACCGTAACTTGAAAGTATTTCGATTTCT
TGGCTTTATATATCTTGTGGAAAGGACGAAACACCGGTAGTCCCTACAATGGCACAGTTTTAGAGCTAGA
AATAGCAAGTTAAAATAAGGCTAGTCCGTTATCAACTTGAAAAAGTGGCACCGAGTCGGTGCTTTTTTAA
GCTTGGCGTAACTAGATCTTGAGACAAATGGCAGTATTCATCCACAATTTTAAAAGAAAAGGGGGGATTG
GGGGGTACAGTGCAGGGGAAAGAATAGTAGACATAATAGCAACAGACATACAAACTAAAGAATTACAAAA
ACAAATTACAAAAATTCAAAATTTTCGGGTTTATTACAGGGACAGCAGAGATCCACTTTGGCGCCGGCTC
GAGGGGG
Features (pLannotate 1.2.2; 29 found; start..end, strand, type, name):
     14..80      +  CDS            small t antigen (fragment): SV40 (simian virus 40) small t antigen
    106..317     +  promoter       EF-1α core promoter: core promoter for human elongation factor EF-1α
    318..1256    +  intron         EF-1α intron A: intron upstream of the start codon of human EF-1α
   1278..1877    +  CDS            PuroR (fragment): puromycin N-acetyltransferase; pac from Streptomyces; confers resistance to puromycin
   1893..2481    +  misc_feature   WPRE: woodchuck hepatitis virus posttranscriptional regulatory element
   2532..2551    +  misc_feature   cPPT/CTS (fragment): central polypurine tract and central termination sequence of HIV-1
   2553..2786    +  LTR            3' LTR (ΔU3): self-inactivating 3' long terminal repeat (LTR) from HIV-1
   2864..2985    +  polyA_signal   SV40 poly(A) signal: SV40 polyadenylation signal
   3025..3160    +  rep_origin     SV40 ori: SV40 origin of replication
   3181..3199    -  promoter       T7 promoter: promoter for bacteriophage T7 RNA polymerase
   3207..3362    +  CDS            lacZα (fragment): LacZα fragment of β-galactosidase; lacZ fragment
   3367..3795    +  rep_origin     f1 ori (sequence partly withheld): f1 bacteriophage origin of replication; arrow indicates direction of (+) strand synthesis
   3848..3952    +  promoter       AmpR promoter: bla
   3953..4813    +  CDS            AmpR: β-lactamase; bla; confers resistance to ampicillin, carbenicillin, and related antibiotics
   4984..5572    +  rep_origin     ori: high-copy-number ColE1/pMB1/pBR322/pUC origin of replication
   5755..5847    +  CDS            lacI (fragment): lac repressor; lacI; The lac repressor binds to the lac operator to inhibit transcription in E. coli. This inhibition can be relieved by adding lactose or isopropyl-β-D-thiogalactopyranoside (IPTG).
   5860..5881    +  protein_bind   CAP binding site: CAP binding activates transcription in the presence of cAMP. E. coli catabolite activator protein
   5896..5926    +  promoter       lac promoter: promoter for the E. coli lac operon
   5934..5950    +  protein_bind   lac operator: The lac repressor binds to the lac operator to inhibit transcription in E. coli. This inhibition can be relieved by adding lactose or isopropyl-β-D-thiogalactopyranoside (IPTG). lac repressor encoded by lacI
   5995..6013    +  promoter       T3 promoter: promoter for bacteriophage T3 RNA polymerase
   6041..6267    +  promoter       RSV promoter: Rous sarcoma virus enhancer/promoter
   6268..6448    +  LTR            5' LTR (truncated): truncated 5' long terminal repeat (LTR) from HIV-1
   6495..6620    +  misc_feature   HIV-1 Ψ: packaging signal of human immunodeficiency virus type 1
   6604..6967    +  CDS            HIV-1 gag (fragment): gag protein from human immunodeficiency virus 1; gag
   7113..7346    +  misc_feature   RRE: The Rev response element (RRE) of HIV-1 allows for Rev-dependent mRNA export from the nucleus to the cytoplasm.
   7723..7749    +  CDS            Rev (fragment): human immunodeficiency virus 1 (HIV-1) Rev protein; rev; enhances nuclear export of unspliced and incompletely spliced viral mRNAs
   7753..7993    +  promoter       U6 promoter: RNA polymerase III promoter for human U6 snRNA
   8023..8098    +  misc_RNA       gRNA scaffold: guide RNA scaffold for the Streptococcus pyogenes CRISPR/Cas9 system
   8154..8271    +  misc_feature   cPPT/CTS: central polypurine tract and central termination sequence of HIV-1
