[The description below was written by a language model from this plasmid's Addgene catalogue record and pLannotate feature annotations shown in this document.]
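Description:
PDK4 gRNA (BRDN0001148073) is a third-generation lentiviral guide RNA plasmid built on the lentiGuide-Puro backbone and designed to direct Streptococcus pyogenes Cas9 to the human PDK4 gene (pyruvate dehydrogenase kinase 4; the guide was designed against the NM_002612.3 reference transcript). It is propagated in E. coli as a high-copy plasmid through a ColE1/pUC-type origin with ampicillin selection from the β-lactamase gene. The backbone also carries an f1 origin, an SV40 origin and poly(A) signal, and remnants of lac and phage promoter elements.

The transfer cassette is framed by an RSV promoter-driven truncated HIV-1 5' LTR and a self-inactivating ΔU3 3' LTR. The chimeric 5' LTR makes genomic RNA production Tat-independent, and the ΔU3 deletion leaves the integrated provirus without LTR promoter activity. Between the LTRs lie the Ψ packaging signal with a partial gag sequence, the Rev response element for nuclear export of the viral RNA, and a cPPT/CTS that aids nuclear import. The human U6 RNA polymerase III promoter transcribes the PDK4-specific spacer fused to the Cas9 gRNA scaffold. Downstream, the EF-1α core promoter with its intron A drives puromycin N-acetyltransferase, followed by a WPRE to boost expression, allowing puromycin selection of transduced mammalian cells.

The plasmid does not encode Cas9, so it must be paired with a separate Cas9 vector such as lentiCas9-Blast or used in cells that already express Cas9. It belongs to a human kinome gRNA set developed with optimized sgRNA design rules, and it is suited to targeted PDK4 knockout.
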