Addgene plasmid #76438: PDK4 gRNA (BRDN0001148073)
Purpose: 3rd generation lentiviral gRNA plasmid targeting human PDK4
Depositing lab: John Doench & David Root. Depositing organization: Broad Institute. Publication: Optimized sgRNA design to maximize activity and minimize off-target effects of CRISPR-Cas9. Doench JG, Fusi N, Sullender M, Hegde M, Vaimberg EW, Donovan KF, Smith I, Tothova Z, Wilen C, Orchard R, Virgin HW, Listgarten J, Root DE. Nat Biotechnol. 2016 Jan 18. doi: 10.1038/nbt.3437. PubMed 26780180.
Backbone
  Vector backbone: lentiGuide-Puro
  Backbone manufacturer: Zhang Lab (Addgene plasmid # 52963)
  Vector type: Mammalian Expression, Lentiviral, CRISPR
  Selectable markers: Puromycin
Growth in bacteria
  Bacterial resistance: Ampicillin, 100 μg/mL
  Growth temperature: 37°C
  Growth strain: DH5alpha
  Copy number: High Copy
Gene/Insert
  Gene/Insert name: PDK4 (alt names: PDK4; NM_002612.3)
  gRNA/shRNA sequence: GTAGTCCCTACAATGGCACA
  Species: H. sapiens (human)
  Entrez Gene: PDK4
  Promoter: hU6
  Cloning method: Unknown
  Sequencing primers: 5′ U6-F; 3′ pS2-R
Terms and licenses: Academic/Nonprofit Terms; Industry Terms: Not Available to Industry
Depositor comments: The gRNA was designed to target the following Genbank reference sequence(s): NM_002612.3. Note that this plasmid does NOT contain Cas9. It should be used in conjunction with lentiCas9-Blast (Addgene #52962) or otherwise with cell lines already expressing Cas9. Browse the full kinome gRNA library at http://www.addgene.org/pooled-library/broadgpp-human-kinome/ or visit http://www.broadinstitute.org/rnai/public/ for detailed protocols and information.
How to cite: PDK4 gRNA (BRDN0001148073) was a gift from John Doench & David Root (Addgene plasmid # 76438 ; http://n2t.net/addgene:76438 ; RRID:Addgene_76438)
