>Addgene plasmid #76438 | PDK4 gRNA (BRDN0001148073) | depositor partial sequence | sequence record 143898 | Target Sequence
GTAGTCCCTACAATGGCACA
