>Addgene plasmid #76438 | PDK4 gRNA (BRDN0001148073) | addgene partial sequence | sequence record 185837 | hU6-F
CGTAGAAAGTAATAATTTCTTGGGTAGTTTGCAGTTTTAAAATTATGTTTTAAAATGGACTATCATATGC
TTACCGTAACTTGAAAGTATTTCGATTTCTTGGCTTTATATATCTTGTGGAAAGGACGAAACACCGGTAG
TCCCTACAATGGCACAGTTTTAGAGCTAGAAATAGCAAGTTAAAATAAGGCTAGTCCGTTATCAACTTGA
AAAAGTGGCACCGAGTCGGTGCTTTTTTAAGCTTGGCGTAACTAGATCTTGAGACAAATGGCAGTATTCA
TCCACAATTTTAAAAGAAAAGGGGGGATTGGGGGGTACAGTGCAGGGGAAAGAATAGTAGACATAATAGC
AACAGACATACAAACTAAAGAATTACAAAAACAAATTACAAAAATTCAAAATTTTCGGGTTTATTACAGG
GACAGCAGAGATCCACTTTGGCGCCGGCTCGAGGGGGCCCGGGTGCAAAGATGGATAAAGTTTTAAACAG
AGAGGAATCTTTGCAGCTAATGGACCTTCTAGGTCTTGAAAGGAGTGGGAATTGGCTCCGGTGCCCGTCA
GTGGGCAGAG
